Addgene plasmid #53594: Nano-lantern(cAMP-1.6)/pcDNA3
Purpose: Nano-lantern-based luminescent cAMP indicator
Depositing lab: Takeharu Nagai. Publication: Luminescent proteins for high-speed single-cell and whole-body imaging. Saito K, Chang YF, Horikawa K, Hatsugai N, Higuchi Y, Hashida M, Yoshida Y, Matsuda T, Arai Y, Nagai T. Nat Commun. 2012;3:1262. doi: 10.1038/ncomms2248. PubMed 23232392.
Backbone
  Vector backbone: pcDNA3
  Backbone manufacturer: Invitrogen
  Backbone size w/o insert (bp): 5400
  Total vector size (bp): 7500
  Vector type: Mammalian Expression
Growth in bacteria
  Bacterial resistance: Ampicillin, 100 μg/mL
  Growth temperature: 37°C
  Growth strain: DH5alpha
  Copy number: High Copy
Gene/Insert
  Gene/Insert name: Nano-lantern-based luminescent cAMP indicator
  Species: Synthetic
  Insert size (bp): 2100
  GenBank ID: JN859500
  Cloning method: Restriction Enzyme; 5′ cloning site BamHI (not destroyed); 3′ cloning site EcoRI (not destroyed)
  Sequencing primers: 5′ CMV-F; 3′ BGHrev
Terms and licenses: Academic/Nonprofit Terms; Industry Terms: Not Available to Industry
How to cite: Nano-lantern(cAMP-1.6)/pcDNA3 was a gift from Takeharu Nagai (Addgene plasmid # 53594 ; http://n2t.net/addgene:53594 ; RRID:Addgene_53594)
