[The description below was written by a language model from this plasmid's Addgene catalogue record.]
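Description:
Nano-lantern(cAMP-1.6)/pcDNA3 is a mammalian expression plasmid built on the commercial pcDNA3 backbone, carrying a synthetic open reading frame that encodes a luminescent, genetically encoded indicator for cyclic AMP. The total construct is about 7.5 kb, of which roughly 2.1 kb is the insert, placed between the BamHI and EcoRI sites of the polylinker, both of which remain intact. It is propagated in E. coli as a high-copy plasmid under ampicillin selection. No feature table is supplied, so individual backbone elements are not itemised. The listed sequencing primers, one reading forward from the CMV promoter and one reading back from the bovine growth hormone terminator region, fit the standard pcDNA3 layout, in which the CMV immediate-early promoter drives the insert and a BGH polyadenylation signal ends the transcript. pcDNA3 generally also carries a neomycin resistance cassette for selecting stable mammalian lines, although this record does not list it.

The payload belongs to the Nano-lantern family of probes. These are generally understood as fusions of a Renilla-type luciferase to a bright yellow fluorescent protein, so that resonance energy transfer to the fluorescent acceptor increases light output. In the indicator variants, an analyte-sensing domain is built into the luciferase moiety so that ligand binding changes the luminescence intensity. The record itself states neither the domain composition nor the cAMP-binding module used, and it does not explain what the "1.6" in the name denotes. The construct is intended for transfection into mammalian cells to report cAMP dynamics by bioluminescence. This readout needs no excitation light, which avoids autofluorescence and phototoxicity and leaves the sensor compatible with optically driven tools.
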