>Addgene plasmid #53594 | Nano-lantern(cAMP-1.6)/pcDNA3 | depositor partial sequence | sequence record 83663 | Nano-lantern(cAMP-1.6)/pcDNA3 sequence 2103 bps
ATGAGTAAAGGAGAAGAACTTTTCACTGGAGTTGTCCCAATTCTTGTTGAATTAGATGGTGATGTTAATG
GGCACAAATTTTCTGTCAGTGGAGAGGGTGAAGGTGATGCAACATACGGAAAACTTACCCTTAAATTAAT
TTGCACTACTGGAAAACTACCTGTTCCATGGCCAACACTTGTCACTACTTTAGGTTATGGTCTTCAATGC
TTTGCGAGATACCCAGATCATATGAAACAGCATGACTTTTTCAAGAGTGCCATGCCCGAAGGTTATGTAC
AGGAAAGAACTATATTTTTCAAAGATGACGGGAACTACAAGACACGTGCTGAAGTCAAGTTTGAAGGTGA
TACCCTTGTTAATAGAATCGAGTTAAAAGGTATTGATTTTAAAGAAGATGGAAACATTCTTGGACACAAA
TTGGAATACAACTATAACTCACACAATGTATACATCACAGCAGACAAACAAAAGAATGGAATCAAAGCAA
ACTTCAAAATTAGACACAACATTGAAGATGGAGGTGTTCAACTAGCAGACCATTATCAACAAAATACTCC
AATTGGCGATGGCCCTGTCCTTTTACCAGACAACCATTACCTGTCCTATCAATCTGCCCTTTCGAAAGAT
CCCAACGAAAAGAGAGACCACATGGTCCTTCTTGAGTTTGTAACAGCTGCTGGGGGTACCAAGGTGTACG
ACCCCGAGCAGAGGAAGAGGATGATCACCGGCCCCCAGTGGTGGGCCAGGTGCAAGCAGATGAACGTGCT
GGACAGCTTCATCAACTACTACGACAGCGAGAAGCACGCCGAGAACGCCGTGATCTTCCTGCACGGCAAC
GCCACTAGCAGCTACCTGTGGAGGCACGTGGTGCCCCACATCGAGCCCGTGGCCAGGTGCATCATCCCCG
ATCTGATCGGCATGGGCAAGAGCGGCAAGAGCGGCAACGGCAGCTACAGGCTGCTGGACCACTACAAGTA
CCTGACCGCCTGGTTCGAGCTTCTGAACCTGCCCAAGAAGATCATCTTCGTGGGCCACGACTGGGGCGCC
GCCCTGGCCTTCCACTACGCCTACGAGCACCAGGACAGGATCAAGGCCATCGTGCACATGGAGAGCGTGG
TGGACGTGATCGAGAGCTGGGACGAGTGGCCAGACATCGAGGAGGACATCGCCCTGATCAAGAGCGAGGA
GGGCGAGAAGATGGTGCTGGAGAACAACTTCTTCGTGGAGACCGTGCTGCCCAGCAAGATCATGAGAAAG
CTGGAGCCCGAGGAGTTCGCCGCCTACCTGGAGCCCTTCAAGGAGAAGGGCGAGGTGAGAAGACCCACCC
TGAGCTGGCCCAGAGAGATCCCCCTGGTGAAGGGCCTCGAGGGGCCTGACGCCCTGCTCACTGTGGCACT
TCGAAAGCCCCCAGGTCAGCGCACGGATGAAGAGCTGGACCTCATCTTTGAGGAGCTGCTGCACATCAAG
GCTGTGGCCCACCTCTCCAACTCGGTGAAGCGAGAATTAGCGGCTGTTCTGCTCTTTGAACCACACAGCA
AGGCAGGGACCGTGTTGTTCAGCCAGGGGGACAAGGGCACTTCGTGGTACATTATCTGGAAGGGATCTGT
CAACGTGGTGACCCATGGCAAGGGGCTGGTGACCACCCTGCATGAGGGAGATGATTTTGGAGAGCTGGCT
CTGGTGAATGATGCACCCCGGGCAGCCACCATCATCCTGCGAGAAGACAACTGTCATTTCCTGCGTGTGG
ACAAGCAGGACTTCAACCGTATCATCAAGGATGTGGAGGCAAAGACCATGCGGCTGGAAGAACATGGCAA
AGTGGTGCTGGTGCTGGAGAGAGCCGCATGCGGCAAGCCCGACGTGGTGCAGATCGTGAGAAACTACAAC
GCCTACCTGAGAGCCAGCGACGACCTGCCCAAGCTGTTCATCGAGGGTGACCCCGGCTTCTTCAGCAACG
CCATCGTGGAGGGCGCCAAGAAGTTCCCCAACACCGAGTTCGTGAAGGTGAAGGGCCTGCACTTCCTCCA
GGAGGACGCCCCCGACGAGATGGGCAAGTACATCAAGAGCTTCGTGGAGAGAGTGCTGAAGAACGAGCAG
TAA
