>Addgene plasmid #53594 | Nano-lantern(cAMP-1.6)/pcDNA3 | addgene partial sequence | sequence record 89519 | GFP-F 5'-GGTCCTTCTTGAGTTTGTAAC-3'
GAGGAAGAGGATGATCACCGGCCCCCAGTGGTGGGCCAGGTGCAAGCAGATGAACGTGCTGGACAGCTTC
ATCAACTACTACGACAGCGAGAAGCACGCCGAGAACGCCGTGATCTTCCTGCACGGCAACGCCACTAGCA
GCTACCTGTGGAGGCACGTGGTGCCCCACATCGAGCCCGTGGCCAGGTGCATCATCCCCGATCTGATCGG
CATGGGCAAGAGCGGCAAGAGCGGCAACGGCAGCTACAGGCTGCTGGACCACTACAAGTACCTGACCGCC
TGGTTCGAGCTTCTGAACCTGCCCAAGAAGATCATCTTCGTGGGCCACGACTGGGGCGCCGCCCTGGCCT
TCCACTACGCCTACGAGCACCAGGACAGGATCAAGGCCATCGTGCACATGGAGAGCGTGGTGGACGTGAT
CGAGAGCTGGGACGAGTGGCCAGACATCGAGGAGGACATCGCCCTGATCAAGAGCGAGGAGGGCGAGAAG
ATGGTGCTGGAGAACAACTTCTTCGTGGAGACCGTGCTGCCCAGCAAGATCATGAGAAAGCTGGAGCCCG
AGGAGTTCGCCGCCTACCTGGAGCCCTTCAAGGAGAAGGGCGAGGTGAGAAGACCCACCCTGAGCTGGCC
CAGAGAGATCCCCCTGGTGAAGGGCCTCGAGGGGCCTGACGCCCTGCTCACTGTGGCACTTCGAAAGCCC
CCAGGTCAGCGCACGGATGAAGAGCTGGACCTCATCTTTGAGGAGCTGCTGCACATCAAGGCTGTGGCCC
ACCTCTCCAACTCGGTGAAGCGAGAATTAGCGGCTGTTCTGCTCTTTGAACCACACAGCAAGGCAGGGAC
CGTGTTGTTCAGCCAGGGG
