>Addgene plasmid #53594 | Nano-lantern(cAMP-1.6)/pcDNA3 | addgene partial sequence | sequence record 89534 | CMV-F 5'-CGCAAATGGGCGGTAGGCGTG-3'
CTCTCTGGCTAACTAGAGAACCCACTGCTTACTGGCTTATCGAAATTAATACGACTCACTATAGGGAGAC
CCAAGCTTGGTACCGAGCTCGGATCCGCCACCATGAGTAAAGGAGAAGAACTTTTCACTGGAGTTGTCCC
AATTCTTGTTGAATTAGATGGTGATGTTAATGGGCACAAATTTTCTGTCAGTGGAGAGGGTGAAGGTGAT
GCAACATACGGAAAACTTACCCTTAAATTAATTTGCACTACTGGAAAACTACCTGTTCCATGGCCAACAC
TTGTCACTACTTTAGGTTATGGTCTTCAATGCTTTGCGAGATACCCAGATCATATGAAACAGCATGACTT
TTTCAAGAGTGCCATGCCCGAAGGTTATGTACAGGAAAGAACTATATTTTTCAAAGATGACGGGAACTAC
AAGACACGTGCTGAAGTCAAGTTTGAAGGTGATACCCTTGTTAATAGAATCGAGTTAAAAGGTATTGATT
TTAAAGAAGATGGAAACATTCTTGGACACAAATTGGAATACAACTATAACTCACACAATGTATACATCAC
AGCAGACAAACAAAAGAATGGAATCAAAGCAAACTTCAAAATTAGACACAACATTGAAGATGGAGGTGTT
CAACTAGCAGACCATTATCAACAAAATACTCCAATTGGCGATGGCCCTGTCCTTTTACCAGACAACCATT
ACCTGTCCTATCAATCTGCCCTTTCGAAAGATCCCAACGAAAAGAGAGACCACATGGTCCTTCTTGAGTT
TGTAACAGCTGCTGGGGGTACCAAGGTGTACGACCCCGAGCAGAGGAAGAGGATGATCACCGGCCCCCAG
TGGTGGGCCAGGTGCAAGCAGATGAACGTGCTGGACAGCTTCATCAACTACTACGACAGCGAGAAGCACG
CCGAGAACGCCGTGATCTTCCTGCACGGCAACGCCACTAGCAGCTACCTGTGGAGGCACGTGGTGCCCCA
CATCGAGCCCGTGGCCAGGTGCATCATCCCCGATCTGATCGGCATGGGCAAGAGCGGCAAGAGCGGCAAC
GGCAGCTACAGGCTGCTGGACCACTACAAGTACCTGACCGCCTGGTTCGAGCTTCTGAACCTGCCCAAGA
AGATCATCTTCGTGGGCCACGACTGGGGCGCCGCCCTGGCCTTCCACTACGCCTAC
