>Addgene plasmid #53594 | Nano-lantern(cAMP-1.6)/pcDNA3 | addgene partial sequence | sequence record 89571 | BGH-rev 5'-TAGAAGGCACAGTCGAGG-3'
CCCTCTAGATGCATGCTCGAGCGGCCGCCAGTGTGATGGATATCTGCAGAATTCTTACTGCTCGTTCTTC
AGCACTCTCTCCACGAAGCTCTTGATGTACTTGCCCATCTCGTCGGGGGCGTCCTCCTGGAGGAAGTGCA
GGCCCTTCACCTTCACGAACTCGGTGTTGGGGAACTTCTTGGCGCCCTCCACGATGGCGTTGCTGAAGAA
GCCGGGGTCACCCTCGATGAACAGCTTGGGCAGGTCGTCGCTGGCTCTCAGGTAGGCGTTGTAGTTTCTC
ACGATCTGCACCACGTCGGGCTTGCCGCATGCGGCTCTCTCCAGCACCAGCACCACTTTGCCATGTTCTT
CCAGCCGCATGGTCTTTGCCTCCACATCCTTGATGATACGGTTGAAGTCCTGCTTGTCCACACGCAGGAA
ATGACAGTTGTCTTCTCGCAGGATGATGGTGGCTGCCCGGGGTGCATCATTCACCAGAGCCAGCTCTCCA
AAATCATCTCCCTCATGCAGGGTGGTCACCAGCCCCTTGCCATGGGTCACCACGTTGACAGATCCCTTCC
AGATAATGTACCACGAAGTGCCCTTGTCCCCCTGGCTGAACAACACGGTCCCTGCCTTGCTGTGTGGTTC
AAAGAGCAGAACAGCCGCTAATTCTCGCTTCACCGAGTTGGAGAGGTGGGCCACAGCCTTGATGTGCAGC
AGCTCCTCAAAGATGAGGTCCAGCTCTTCATCCGTGCGCTGACCTGGGGGCTTTCGAAGTGCCACAGTGA
GCAGGGCGTCAGGCCCCTCGAGGCCCTTCACCAGGGGGATCTCTCTGGGCCAGCTCA
